>Addgene plasmid #186935 | px459-Pole4 KO sgRNA | addgene full sequence | sequence record 368798 | Addgene Partial NGS Result
GAGGGCCTATTTCCCATGATTCCTTCATATTTGCATATACGATACAAGGCTGTTAGAGAGATAATTGGAA
TTAATTTGACTGTAAACACAAAGATATTAGTACAAAATACGTGACGTAGAAAGTAATAATTTCTTGGGTA
GTTTGCAGTTTTAAAATTATGTTTTAAAATGGACTATCATATGCTTACCGTAACTTGAAAGTATTTCGAT
TTCTTGGCTTTATATATCTTGTGGAAAGGACGAAACACCGCACGTTTCGGGAGGGGATGGGTTTTAGAGC
TAGAAATAGCAAGTTAAAATAAGGCTAGTCCGTTATCAACTTGAAAAAGTGGCACCGAGTCGGTGCTTTT
TTGTTTTAGAGCTAGAAATAGCAAGTTAAAATAAGGCTAGTCCGTTTTTAGCGCGTGCGCCAATTCTGCA
GACAAATGGCTCTAGAGGTACCCGTTACATAACTTACGGTAAATGGCCCGCCTGGCTGACCGCCCAACGA
CCCCCGCCCATTGACGTCAATAGTAACGCCAATAGGGACTTTCCATTGACGTCAATGGGTGGAGTATTTA
CGGTAAACTGCCCACTTGGCAGTACATCAAGTGTATCATATGCCAAGTACGCCCCCTATTGACGTCAATG
ACGGTAAATGGCCCGCCTGGCATTGTGCCCAGTACATGACCTTATGGGACTTTCCTACTTGGCAGTACAT
CTACGTATTAGTCATCGCTATTACCATGGTCGAGGTGAGCCCCACGTTCTGCTTCACTCTCCCCATCTCC
CCCCCCTCCCCACCCCCAATTTTGTATTTATTTATTTTTTAATTATTTTGTGCAGCGATGGGGGCGGGGG
GGGGGGGGGGGCGCGCGCCRGGSGGGGGGGGGGGGGGSGGGGGGGGGGGSGGGGSGRGGCGGAGAGGTGC
GGCGGCAGCCAATCAGAGCGGCGCGCTCCGAAAGTTTCCTTTTATGGCGAGGCGGCGGCGGCGGCGGCCC
TATAAAAAGCGAAGCGCGCGGCGGGCGGGAGTCGCTGCGCGCTGCCTTCGCCCCGTGCCCCGCTCCGCCG
CCGCCTCGCGCCGCCCGCCCCGGCTCTGACTGACCGCGTTACTCCCACAGGTGAGCGGGCGGGACGGCCC
TTCTCCTCCGGGCTGTAATTAGCTGAGCAAGAGGTAAGGGTTTAAGGGATGGTTGGTTGGTGGGGTATTA
ATGTTTAATTACCTGGAGCACCTGCCTGAAATCACTTTTTTTCAGGTTGGACCGGTGCCACCATGGACTA
TAAGGACCACGACGGAGACTACAAGGATCATGATATTGATTACAAAGACGATGACGATAAGATGGCCCCA
AAGAAGAAGCGGAAGGTCGGTATCCACGGAGTCCCAGCAGCCGACAAGAAGTACAGCATCGGCCTGGACA
TCGGCACCAACTCTGTGGGCTGGGCCGTGATCACCGACGAGTACAAGGTGCCCAGCAAGAAATTCAAGGT
GCTGGGCAACACCGACCGGCACAGCATCAAGAAGAACCTGATCGGAGCCCTGCTGTTCGACAGCGGCGAA
ACAGCCGAGGCCACCCGGCTGAAGAGAACCGCCAGAAGAAGATACACCAGACGGAAGAACCGGATCTGCT
ATCTGCAAGAGATCTTCAGCAACGAGATGGCCAAGGTGGACGACAGCTTCTTCCACAGACTGGAAGAGTC
CTTCCTGGTGGAAGAGGATAAGAAGCACGAGCGGCACCCCATCTTCGGCAACATCGTGGACGAGGTGGCC
TACCACGAGAAGTACCCCACCATCTACCACCTGAGAAAGAAACTGGTGGACAGCACCGACAAGGCCGACC
TGCGGCTGATCTATCTGGCCCTGGCCCACATGATCAAGTTCCGGGGCCACTTCCTGATCGAGGGCGACCT
GAACCCCGACAACAGCGACGTGGACAAGCTGTTCATCCAGCTGGTGCAGACCTACAACCAGCTGTTCGAG
GAAAACCCCATCAACGCCAGCGGCGTGGACGCCAAGGCCATCCTGTCTGCCAGACTGAGCAAGAGCAGAC
GGCTGGAAAATCTGATCGCCCAGCTGCCCGGCGAGAAGAAGAATGGCCTGTTCGGAAACCTGATTGCCCT
GAGCCTGGGCCTGACCCCCAACTTCAAGAGCAACTTCGACCTGGCCGAGGATGCCAAACTGCAGCTGAGC
AAGGACACCTACGACGACGACCTGGACAACCTGCTGGCCCAGATCGGCGACCAGTACGCCGACCTGTTTC
TGGCCGCCAAGAACCTGTCCGACGCCATCCTGCTGAGCGACATCCTGAGAGTGAACACCGAGATCACCAA
GGCCCCCCTGAGCGCCTCTATGATCAAGAGATACGACGAGCACCACCAGGACCTGACCCTGCTGAAAGCT
CTCGTGCGGCAGCAGCTGCCTGAGAAGTACAAAGAGATTTTCTTCGACCAGAGCAAGAACGGCTACGCCG
GCTACATTGACGGCGGAGCCAGCCAGGAAGAGTTCTACAAGTTCATCAAGCCCATCCTGGAAAAGATGGA
CGGCACCGAGGAACTGCTCGTGAAGCTGAACAGAGAGGACCTGCTGCGGAAGCAGCGGACCTTCGACAAC
GGCAGCATCCCCCACCAGATCCACCTGGGAGAGCTGCACGCCATTCTGCGGCGGCAGGAAGATTTTTACC
CATTCCTGAAGGACAACCGGGAAAAGATCGAGAAGATCCTGACCTTCCGCATCCCCTACTACGTGGGCCC
TCTGGCCAGGGGAAACAGCAGATTCGCCTGGATGACCAGAAAGAGCGAGGAAACCATCACCCCCTGGAAC
TTCGAGGAAGTGGTGGACAAGGGCGCTTCCGCCCAGAGCTTCATCGAGCGGATGACCAACTTCGATAAGA
ACCTGCCCAACGAGAAGGTGCTGCCCAAGCACAGCCTGCTGTACGAGTACTTCACCGTGTATAACGAGCT
GACCAAAGTGAAATACGTGACCGAGGGAATGAGAAAGCCCGCCTTCCTGAGCGGCGAGCAGAAAAAGGCC
ATCGTGGACCTGCTGTTCAAGACCAACCGGAAAGTGACCGTGAAGCAGCTGAAAGAGGACTACTTCAAGA
AAATCGAGTGCTTCGACTCCGTGGAAATCTCCGGCGTGGAAGATCGGTTCAACGCCTCCCTGGGCACATA
CCACGATCTGCTGAAAATTATCAAGGACAAGGACTTCCTGGACAATGAGGAAAACGAGGACATTCTGGAA
GATATCGTGCTGACCCTGACACTGTTTGAGGACAGAGAGATGATCGAGGAACGGCTGAAAACCTATGCCC
ACCTGTTCGACGACAAAGTGATGAAGCAGCTGAAGCGGCGGAGATACACCGGCTGGGGCAGGCTGAGCCG
GAAGCTGATCAACGGCATCCGGGACAAGCAGTCCGGCAAGACAATCCTGGATTTCCTGAAGTCCGACGGC
TTCGCCAACAGAAACTTCATGCAGCTGATCCACGACGACAGCCTGACCTTTAAAGAGGACATCCAGAAAG
CCCAGGTGTCCGGCCAGGGCGATAGCCTGCACGAGCACATTGCCAATCTGGCCGGCAGCCCCGCCATTAA
GAAGGGCATCCTGCAGACAGTGAAGGTGGTGGACGAGCTCGTGAAAGTGATGGGCCGGCACAAGCCCGAG
AACATCGTGATCGAAATGGCCAGAGAGAACCAGACCACCCAGAAGGGACAGAAGAACAGCCGCGAGAGAA
TGAAGCGGATCGAAGAGGGCATCAAAGAGCTGGGCAGCCAGATCCTGAAAGAACACCCCGTGGAAAACAC
CCAGCTGCAGAACGAGAAGCTGTACCTGTACTACCTGCAGAATGGGCGGGATATGTACGTGGACCAGGAA
CTGGACATCAACCGGCTGTCCGACTACGATGTGGACCATATCGTGCCTCAGAGCTTTCTGAAGGACGACT
CCATCGACAACAAGGTGCTGACCAGAAGCGACAAGAACCGGGGCAAGAGCGACAACGTGCCCTCCGAAGA
GGTCGTGAAGAAGATGAAGAACTACTGGCGGCAGCTGCTGAACGCCAAGCTGATTACCCAGAGAAAGTTC
GACAATCTGACCAAGGCCGAGAGAGGCGGCCTGAGCGAACTGGATAAGGCCGGCTTCATCAAGAGACAGC
TGGTGGAAACCCGGCAGATCACAAAGCACGTGGCACAGATCCTGGACTCCCGGATGAACACTAAGTACGA
CGAGAATGACAAGCTGATCCGGGAAGTGAAAGTGATCACCCTGAAGTCCAAGCTGGTGTCCGATTTCCGG
AAGGATTTCCAGTTTTACAAAGTGCGCGAGATCAACAACTACCACCACGCCCACGACGCCTACCTGAACG
CCGTCGTGGGAACCGCCCTGATCAAAAAGTACCCTAAGCTGGAAAGCGAGTTCGTGTACGGCGACTACAA
GGTGTACGACGTGCGGAAGATGATCGCCAAGAGCGAGCAGGAAATCGGCAAGGCTACCGCCAAGTACTTC
TTCTACAGCAACATCATGAACTTTTTCAAGACCGAGATTACCCTGGCCAACGGCGAGATCCGGAAGCGGC
CTCTGATCGAGACAAACGGCGAAACCGGGGAGATCGTGTGGGATAAGGGCCGGGATTTTGCCACCGTGCG
GAAAGTGCTGAGCATGCCCCAAGTGAATATCGTGAAAAAGACCGAGGTGCAGACAGGCGGCTTCAGCAAA
GAGTCTATCCTGCCCAAGAGGAACAGCGATAAGCTGATCGCCAGAAAGAAGGACTGGGACCCTAAGAAGT
ACGGCGGCTTCGACAGCCCCACCGTGGCCTATTCTGTGCTGGTGGTGGCCAAAGTGGAAAAGGGCAAGTC
CAAGAAACTGAAGAGTGTGAAAGAGCTGCTGGGGATCACCATCATGGAAAGAAGCAGCTTCGAGAAGAAT
CCCATCGACTTTCTGGAAGCCAAGGGCTACAAAGAAGTGAAAAAGGACCTGATCATCAAGCTGCCTAAGT
ACTCCCTGTTCGAGCTGGAAAACGGCCGGAAGAGAATGCTGGCCTCTGCCGGCGAACTGCAGAAGGGAAA
CGAACTGGCCCTGCCCTCCAAATATGTGAACTTCCTGTACCTGGCCAGCCACTATGAGAAGCTGAAGGGC
TCCCCCGAGGATAATGAGCAGAAACAGCTGTTTGTGGAACAGCACAAGCACTACCTGGACGAGATCATCG
AGCAGATCAGCGAGTTCTCCAAGAGAGTGATCCTGGCCGACGCTAATCTGGACAAAGTGCTGTCCGCCTA
CAACAAGCACCGGGATAAGCCCATCAGAGAGCAGGCCGAGAATATCATCCACCTGTTTACCCTGACCAAT
CTGGGAGCCCCTGCCGCCTTCAAGTACTTTGACACCACCATCGACCGGAAGAGGTACACCAGCACCAAAG
AGGTGCTGGACGCCACCCTGATCCACCAGAGCATCACCGGCCTGTACGAGACACGGATCGACCTGTCTCA
GCTGGGAGGCGACAAAAGGCCGGCGGCCACGAAAAAGGCCGGCCAGGCAAAAAAGAAAAAGGAATTCGGC
AGTGGAGAGGGCAGAGGAAGTCTGCTAACATGCGGTGACGTCGAGGAGAATCCTGGCCCAATGACCGAGT
ACAAGCCCACGGTGCGCCTCGCCACCCGCGACGACGTCCCCAGGGCCGTACGCACCCTCGCCGCCGCGTT
CGCCGACTACCCCGCCACGCGCCACACCGTCGATCCGGACCGCCACATCGAGCGGGTCACCGAGCTGCAA
GAACTCTTCCTCACGCGCGTCGGGCTCGACATCGGCAAGGTGTGGGTCGCGGACGACGGCGCCGCGGTGG
CGGTCTGGACCACGCCGGAGAGCGTCGAAGCGGGGGCGGTGTTCGCCGAGATCGGCCCGCGCATGGCCGA
GTTGAGCGGTTCCCGGCTGGCCGCGCAGCAACAGATGGAAGGCCTCCTGGCGCCGCACCGGCCCAAGGAG
CCCGCGTGGTTCCTGGCCACCGTCGGAGTCTCGCCCGACCACCAGGGCAAGGGTCTGGGCAGCGCCGTCG
TGCTCCCCGGAGTGGAGGCGGCCGAGCGCGCCGGGGTGCCCGCCTTCCTGGAGACCTCCGCGCCCCGCAA
CCTCCCCTTCTACGAGCGGCTCGGCTTCACCGTCACCGCCGACGTCGAGGTGCCCGAAGGACCGCGCACC
TGGTGCATGACCCGCAAGCCCGGTGCCTGAGAATTCTAACTAGAGCTCGCTGATCAGCCTCGACTGTGCC
TTCTAGTTGCCAGCCATCTGTTGTTTGCCCCTCCCCCGTGCCTTCCTTGACCCTGGAAGGTGCCACTCCC
ACTGTCCTTTCCTAATAAAATGAGGAAATTGCATCGCATTGTCTGAGTAGGTGTCATTCTATTCTGGGGG
GTGGGGTGGGGCAGGACAGCAAGGGGGAGGATTGGGAAGAGAATAGCAGGCATGCTGGGGAGCGGCCGCA
GGAACCCCTAGTGATGGAGTTGGCCACTCCCTCTCTGCGCGCTCGCTCGCTCACTGAGGCCGGGCGACCA
AAGGTCGCCCGACGCCCGGGCTTTGCCCGGGCGGCCTCAGTGAGCGAGCGAGCGCGCAGCTGCCTGCAGG
GGCGCCTGATGCGGTATTTTCTCCTTACGCATCTGTGCGGTATTTCACACCGCATA
[95 nt withheld, positions 6637-6731]
T
[46 nt withheld, positions 6733-6778]
C
[141 nt withheld, positions 6780-6920]
CCTTTGACGTTGGAGTCCACGTTCTTT
[37 nt withheld, positions 6948-6984]
ACTCTATCTCGGGCTATTCTTTTGATTTATAAGGGATTTTGCCGATTTCGGTCTATTGGTTAAAAAATGA
GCTGATTTAACAAAAATTTAACGCGAATTTTAACAAAATATTAACGTTTACAATTTTATGGTGCACTCTC
AGTACAATCTGCTCTGATGCCGCATAGTTAAGCCAGCCCCGACACCCGCCAACACCCGCTGACGCGCCCT
GACGGGCTTGTCTGCTCCCGGCATCCGCTTACAGACAAGCTGTGACCGTCTCCGGGAGCTGCATGTGTCA
GAGGTTTTCACCGTCATCACCGAAACGCGCGAGACGAAAGGGCCTCGTGATACGCCTATTTTTATAGGTT
AATGTCATGATAATAATGGTTTCTTAGACGTCAGGTGGCACTTTTCGGGGAAATGTGCGCGGAACCCCTA
TTTGTTTATTTTTCTAAATACATTCAAATATGTATCCGCTCATGAGACAATAACCCTGATAAATGCTTCA
ATAATATTGAAAAAGGAAGAGTATGAGTATTCAACATTTCCGTGTCGCCCTTATTCCCTTTTTTGCGGCA
TTTTGCCTTCCTGTTTTTGCTCACCCAGAAACGCTGGTGAAAGTAAAAGATGCTGAAGATCAGTTGGGTG
CACGAGTGGGTTACATCGAACTGGATCTCAACAGCGGTAAGATCCTTGAGAGTTTTCGCCCCGAAGAACG
TTTTCCAATGATGAGCACTTTTAAAGTTCTGCTATGTGGCGCGGTATTATCCCGTATTGACGCCGGGCAA
GAGCAACTCGGTCGCCGCATACACTATTCTCAGAATGACTTGGTTGAGTACTCACCAGTCACAGAAAAGC
ATCTTACGGATGGCATGACAGTAAGAGAATTATGCAGTGCTGCCATAACCATGAGTGATAACACTGCGGC
CAACTTACTTCTGACAACGATCGGAGGACCGAAGGAGCTAACCGCTTTTTTGCACAACATGGGGGATCAT
GTAACTCGCCTTGATCGTTGGGAACCGGAGCTGAATGAAGCCATACCAAACGACGAGCGTGACACCACGA
TGCCTGTAGCAATGGCAACAACGTTGCGCAAACTATTAACTGGCGAACTACTTACTCTAGCTTCCCGGCA
ACAATTAATAGACTGGATGGAGGCGGATAAAGTTGCAGGACCACTTCTGCGCTCGGCCCTTCCGGCTGGC
TGGTTTATTGCTGATAAATCTGGAGCCGGTGAGCGTGGAAGCCGCGGTATCATTGCAGCACTGGGGCCAG
ATGGTAAGCCCTCCCGTATCGTAGTTATCTACACGACGGGGAGTCAGGCAACTATGGATGAACGAAATAG
ACAGATCGCTGAGATAGGTGCCTCACTGATTAAGCATTGGTAACTGTCAGACCAAGTTTACTCATATATA
CTTTAGATTGATTTAAAACTTCATTTTTAATTTAAAAGGATCTAGGTGAAGATCCTTTTTGATAATCTCA
TGACCAAAATCCCTTAACGTGAGTTTTCGTTCCACTGAGCGTCAGACCCCGTAGAAAAGATCAAAGGATC
TTCTTGAGATCCTTTTTTTCTGCGCGTAATCTGCTGCTTGCAAACAAAAAAACCACCGCTACCAGCGGTG
GTTTGTTTGCCGGATCAAGAGCTACCAACTCTTTTTCCGAAGGTAACTGGCTTCAGCAGAGCGCAGATAC
CAAATACTGTTCTTCTAGTGTAGCCGTAGTTAGGCCACCACTTCAAGAACTCTGTAGCACCGCCTACATA
CCTCGCTCTGCTAATCCTGTTACCAGTGGCTGCTGCCAGTGGCGATAAGTCGTGTCTTACCGGGTTGGAC
TCAAGACGATAGTTACCGGATAAGGCGCAGCGGTCGGGCTGAACGGGGGGTTCGTGCACACAGCCCAGCT
TGGAGCGAACGACCTACACCGAACTGAGATACCTACAGCGTGAGCTATGAGAAAGCGCCACGCTTCCCGA
AGGGAGAAAGGCGGACAGGTATCCGGTAAGCGGCAGGGTCGGAACAGGAGAGCGCACGAGGGAGCTTCCA
GGGGGAAACGCCTGGTATCTTTATAGTCCTGTCGGGTTTCGCCACCTCTGACTTGAGCGTCGATTTTTGT
GATGCTCGTCAGGGGGGCGGAGCCTATGGAAAAACGCCAGCAACGCGGCCTTTTTACGGTTCCTGGCCTT
TTGCTGGCCTTTTGCTCACATGT
Features (pLannotate 1.2.2; 19 found; start..end, strand, type, name):
      1..241     +  promoter       U6 promoter: RNA polymerase III promoter for human U6 snRNA
    271..346     +  misc_RNA       gRNA scaffold: guide RNA scaffold for the Streptococcus pyogenes CRISPR/Cas9 system
    353..396     +  misc_RNA       gRNA scaffold (fragment): guide RNA scaffold for the Streptococcus pyogenes CRISPR/Cas9 system
    443..728     +  enhancer       CMV enhancer: human cytomegalovirus immediate early enhancer; contains an 18-bp deletion relative to the standard CMV enhancer
    730..1007    +  promoter       chicken β-actin promoter: No description available
   1008..1235    +  intron         hybrid intron: hybrid between chicken β-actin (CBA) and minute virus of mice (MMV) introns (Gray et al., 2011)
   1373..2974    +  CDS            Cas9(N): N-terminal portion of Streptococcus pyogenes Cas9 (Zetsche et al., 2015)
   2975..5473    +  CDS            Cas9(C): C-terminal portion of Streptococcus pyogenes Cas9 (Zetsche et al., 2015)
   5474..5521    +  CDS            nucleoplasmin NLS: bipartite nuclear localization signal from nucleoplasmin
   5591..6190    +  CDS            PuroR (fragment): puromycin N-acetyltransferase; pac from Streptomyces; confers resistance to puromycin
   6224..6335    +  polyA_signal   bGH poly(A) signal: bovine growth hormone polyadenylation signal
   6440..6580    +  repeat_region  AAV2 ITR: inverted terminal repeat of adeno-associated virus serotype 2 inverted
   6585..6636    -  misc_feature   bom (fragment): basis of mobility region from pBR322
   6655..7110    +  rep_origin     f1 ori (sequence partly withheld): f1 bacteriophage origin of replication; arrow indicates direction of (+) strand synthesis
   7111..7160    -  misc_feature   bom (fragment): basis of mobility region from pBR322
   7262..7297    -  CDS            rop (fragment): Rop protein, which maintains plasmids at low copy number; rop
   7392..7496    +  promoter       AmpR promoter: bla
   7497..8357    +  CDS            AmpR: β-lactamase; bla; confers resistance to ampicillin, carbenicillin, and related antibiotics
   8528..9116    +  rep_origin     ori: high-copy-number ColE1/pMB1/pBR322/pUC origin of replication
