[The description below was written by a language model from this plasmid's Addgene catalogue record and pLannotate feature annotations shown in this document.]
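Description:
px459-Pole4 KO sgRNA is an all-in-one CRISPR/Cas9 mammalian expression plasmid built on the px459 backbone and intended for knocking out the mouse Pole4 gene in mouse embryonic stem cells. It is propagated in E. coli through a high-copy ColE1/pUC-type origin with ampicillin selection (AmpR under its own bla promoter). It also carries an f1 phage origin. The catalogue lists a total size of about 9.2 kb. The annotated sequence, labelled a partial NGS result, is slightly shorter at 9,177 nt.

The plasmid contains two expression units. A human U6 RNA polymerase III promoter drives a 20-nt Pole4-targeting guide that was cloned into the BbsI sites upstream of the Streptococcus pyogenes gRNA scaffold. The spacer itself is not annotated but would fall in the gap between the promoter and the scaffold, and a second partial scaffold fragment is detected just downstream. The second unit uses a CMV enhancer, chicken β-actin promoter and hybrid intron to express S. pyogenes Cas9. The annotation software splits Cas9 into contiguous N- and C-terminal portions, and it is followed by a nucleoplasmin nuclear localization signal. A puromycin N-acetyltransferase coding sequence lies downstream in the same transcription unit, ahead of the bGH polyadenylation signal. The linking element between Cas9 and PuroR is not annotated here. This marker allows puromycin enrichment of transfected cells. A single AAV2 ITR is also annotated downstream of the poly(A) signal, with no second ITR detected.

After transfection, co-expression of Cas9 and the guide is expected to cut the Pole4 locus, and error-prone repair of the break can yield loss-of-function alleles.
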