Addgene plasmid #186935: px459-Pole4 KO sgRNA
Purpose: Pole4 KO in mouse ES cells
Depositing lab: Zhiguo Zhang. Depositing organization: Columbia University. Publication: Stable inheritance of H3.3-containing nucleosomes during mitotic cell divisions. Xu X, Duan S, Hua X, Li Z, He R, Zhaang Z. Nat Commun. 2022 May 6;13(1):2514. doi: 10.1038/s41467-022-30298-4. PubMed 35523900.
Backbone
  Vector backbone: px459
  Backbone size w/o insert (bp): 9174
  Total vector size (bp): 9194
  Vector type: Mammalian Expression, Mouse Targeting, CRISPR
  Selectable markers: Puromycin
Growth in bacteria
  Bacterial resistance: Ampicillin, 100 μg/mL
  Growth temperature: 37°C
  Growth strain: DH5alpha
  Copy number: Unknown
Gene/Insert
  Gene/Insert name: Pole4 KO sgRNA
  gRNA/shRNA sequence: CACGTTTCGGGAGGGGATGG
  Species: M. musculus (mouse)
  Entrez Gene: Pole4 (a.k.a. 2400007P05Rik, 5830430F06Rik)
  Promoter: U6
  Cloning method: Restriction Enzyme; 5′ cloning site BbsI (not destroyed); 3′ cloning site BbsI (not destroyed)
  Sequencing primers: 5′ TTTATGGCGAGGCGGCGG
Terms and licenses: Academic/Nonprofit Terms; Industry Terms: Not Available to Industry
How to cite: px459-Pole4 KO sgRNA was a gift from Zhiguo Zhang (Addgene plasmid # 186935 ; http://n2t.net/addgene:186935 ; RRID:Addgene_186935)
